>Addgene plasmid #166948 | pLV-EF1a-HaloSFPQ | addgene full sequence | sequence record 328026 | Addgene NGS Result
GTGGCGCCCGAACAGGGACTTGAAAGCGAAAGGGAAACCAGAGGAGCTCTCTCGACGCAGGACTCGGCTT
GCTGAAGCGCGCACGGCAAGAGGCGAGGGGCGGCGACTGGTGAGTACGCCAAAAATTTTGACTAGCGGAG
GCTAGAAGGAGAGAGATGGGTGCGAGAGCGTCAGTATTAAGCGGGGGAGAATTAGATCGCGATGGGAAAA
AATTCGGTTAAGGCCAGGGGGAAAGAAAAAATATAAATTAAAACATATAGTATGGGCAAGCAGGGAGCTA
GAACGATTCGCAGTTAATCCTGGCCTGTTAGAAACATCAGAAGGCTGTAGACAAATACTGGGACAGCTAC
AACCATCCCTTCAGACAGGATCAGAAGAACTTAGATCATTATATAATACAGTAGCAACCCTCTATTGTGT
GCATCAAAGGATAGAGATAAAAGACACCAAGGAAGCTTTAGACAAGATAGAGGAAGAGCAAAACAAAAGT
AAGACCACCGCACAGCAAGCGGCCGGCCGCTGATCTTCAGACCTGGAGGAGGAGATATGAGGGACAATTG
GAGAAGTGAATTATATAAATATAAAGTAGTAAAAATTGAACCATTAGGAGTAGCACCCACCAAGGCAAAG
AGAAGAGTGGTGCAGAGAGAAAAAAGAGCAGTGGGAATAGGAGCTTTGTTCCTTGGGTTCTTGGGAGCAG
CAGGAAGCACTATGGGCGCAGCGTCAATGACGCTGACGGTACAGGCCAGACAATTATTGTCTGGTATAGT
GCAGCAGCAGAACAATTTGCTGAGGGCTATTGAGGCGCAACAGCATCTGTTGCAACTCACAGTCTGGGGC
ATCAAGCAGCTCCAGGCAAGAATCCTGGCTGTGGAAAGATACCTAAAGGATCAACAGCTCCTGGGGATTT
GGGGTTGCTCTGGAAAACTCATTTGCACCACTGCTGTGCCTTGGAATGCTAGTTGGAGTAATAAATCTCT
GGAACAGATTTGGAATCACACGACCTGGATGGAGTGGGACAGAGAAATTAACAATTACACAAGCTTAATA
CACTCCTTAATTGAAGAATCGCAAAACCAGCAAGAAAAGAATGAACAAGAATTATTGGAATTAGATAAAT
GGGCAAGTTTGTGGAATTGGTTTAACATAACAAATTGGCTGTGGTATATAAAATTATTCATAATGATAGT
AGGAGGCTTGGTAGGTTTAAGAATAGTTTTTGCTGTACTTTCTATAGTGAATAGAGTTAGGCAGGGATAT
TCACCATTATCGTTTCAGACCCACCTCCCAACCCCGAGGGGACCCGACAGGCCCGAAGGAATAGAAGAAG
AAGGTGGAGAGAGAGACAGAGACAGATCCATTCGATTAGTGAACGGATCTCGACGGTATCGCCTTTAAAA
GAAAAGGGGGGATTGGGGGGTACAGTGCAGGGGAAAGAATAGTAGACATAATAGCAACAGACATACAAAC
TAAAGAATTACAAAAACAAATTACAAAAATTCAAAATTTTCGGGTTTATTACAGGGACAGCAGAGATCCA
GTTTATCGATGAGGCCCTTTCGTCTTCACTCGAGGTGCCCGTCAGTGGGCAGAGCGCACATCGCCCACAG
TCCCCGAGAAGTTGGGGGGAGGGGTCGGCAATTGAACCGGTGCCTAGAGAAGGTGGCGCGGGGTAAACTG
GGAAAGTGATGTCGTGTACTGGCTCCGCCTTTTTCCCGAGGGTGGGGGAGAACCGTATATAAGTGCAGTA
GTCGCCGTGAACGTTCTTTTTCGCAACGGGTTTGCCGCCAGAACACAGGTAAGTGCCGTGTGTGGTTCCC
GCGGGCCTGGCCTCTTTACGGGTTATGGCCCTTGCGTGCCTTGAATTACTTCCACCTGGCTGCAGTACGT
GATTCTTGATCCCGAGCTTCGGGTTGGAAGTGGGTGGGAGAGTTCGAGGCCTTGCGCTTAAGGAGCCCCT
TCGCCTCGTGCTTGAGTTGAGGCCTGGCCTGGGCGCTGGGGCCGCCGCGTGCGAATCTGGTGGCACCTTC
GCGCCTGTCTCGCTGCTTTCGATAAGTCTCTAGCCATTTAAAATTTTTGATGACCTGCTGCGACGCTTTT
TTTCTGGCAAGATAGTCTTGTAAATGCGGGCCAAGATCTGCACACTGGTATTTCGGTTTTTGGGGCCGCG
GGCGGCGACGGGGCCCGTGCGTCCCAGCGCACATGTTCGGCGAGGCGGGGCCTGCGAGCGCGGCCACCGA
GAATCGGACGGGGGTAGTCTCAAGCTGGCCGGCCTGCTCTGGTGCCTGGCCTCGCGCCGCCGTGTATCGC
CCCGCCCTGGGCGGCAAGGCTGGCCCGGTCGGCACCAGTTGCGTGAGCGGAAAGATGGCCGCTTCCCGGC
CCTGCTGCAGGGAGCTCAAAATGGAGGACGCGGCGCTCGGGAGAGCGGGCGGGTGAGTCACCCACACAAA
GGAAAAGGGCCTTTCCGTCCTCAGCCGTCGCTTCATGTGACTCCACGGAGTACCGGGCGCCGTCCAGGCA
CCTCGATTAGTTCTCGAGCTTTTGGAGTACGTCGTCTTTAGGTTGGGGGGAGGGGTTTTATGCGATGGAG
TTTCCCCACACTGAGTGGGTGGAGACTGAAGTTAGGCCAGCTTGGCACTTGATGTAATTCTCCTTGGAAT
TTGCCCTTTTTGAGTTTGGATCTTGGTTCATTCTCAAGCCTCAGACAGTGGTTCAAAGTTTTTTTCTTCC
ATTTCAGGTGTCGTGAGGATCGCCACCATGGAAATCGGTACTGGCTTTCCATTCGACCCCCATTATGTGG
AAGTCCTGGGCGAGCGCATGCACTACGTCGATGTTGGTCCGCGCGATGGCACCCCTGTGCTGTTCCTGCA
CGGTAACCCGACCTCCTCCTACGTGTGGCGCAACATCATCCCGCATGTTGCACCGACCCATCGCTGCATT
GCTCCAGACCTGATCGGTATGGGCAAATCCGACAAACCAGACCTGGGTTATTTCTTCGACGACCACGTCC
GCTTCATGGATGCCTTCATCGAAGCCCTGGGTCTGGAAGAGGTCGTCCTGGTCATTCACGACTGGGGCTC
CGCTCTGGGTTTCCACTGGGCCAAGCGCAATCCAGAGCGCGTCAAAGGTATTGCATTTATGGAGTTCATC
CGCCCTATCCCGACCTGGGACGAATGGCCAGAATTTGCCCGCGAGACCTTCCAGGCCTTCCGCACCACCG
ACGTCGGCCGCAAGCTGATCATCGATCAGAACGTTTTTATCGAGGGTACGCTGCCGATGGGTGTCGTCCG
CCCGCTGACTGAAGTCGAGATGGACCATTACCGCGAGCCGTTCCTGAATCCTGTTGACCGCGAGCCACTG
TGGCGCTTCCCAAACGAGCTGCCAATCGCCGGTGAGCCAGCGAACATCGTCGCGCTGGTCGAAGAATACA
TGGACTGGCTGCACCAGTCCCCTGTCCCGAAGCTGCTGTTCTGGGGCACCCCAGGCGTTCTGATCCCACC
GGCCGAAGCCGCTCGCCTGGCCAAAAGCCTGCCTAACTGCAAGGCTGTGGACATCGGCCCGGGTCTGAAT
CTGCTGCAAGAAGACAACCCGGACCTGATCGGCAGCGAGATCGCGCGCTGGCTGTCTACTCTGGAGATTT
CCGGTGGCGCCCCGTACAAGATGTCTCGGGATCGGTTCCGGAGTCGTGGCGGTGGCGGTGGTGGCTTCCA
CAGGCGTGGAGGAGGCGGCGGCCGCGGCGGCCTCCACGACTTCCGTTCTCCGCCGCCCGGCATGGGCCTC
AATCAGAATCGCGGCCCCATGGGTCCTGGCCCGGGCCAGAGCGGCCCTAAGCCTCCGATCCCGCCACCGC
CTCCACACCAACAGCAGCAACAGCCACCACCGCAGCAGCCACCGCCGCAGCAGCCGCCACCGCATCAGCC
GCCGCCGCATCCACAGCCGCATCAGCAGCAGCAGCCGCCGCCACCGCCGCAGGACTCTTCCAAGCCCGTC
GTTGCTCAGGGACCCGGCCCCGCTCCCGGAGTAGGCAGCGCACCACCAGCCTCCAGCTCGGCCCCGCCCG
CCACTCCACCAACCTCGGGGGCCCCGCCAGGGTCCGGGCCAGGCCCGACTCCGACCCCGCCGCCTGCAGT
CACCTCGGCCCCTCCCGGGGCGCCGCCACCCACCCCGCCAAGCAGCGGGGTCCCTACCACACCTCCTCAG
GCCGGAGGCCCGCCGCCTCCGCCCGCGGCAGTCCCGGGCCCGGGTCCAGGGCCTAAGCAGGGCCCAGGTC
CGGGTGGTCCCAAAGGCGGCAAAATGCCTGGCGGGCCGAAGCCAGGTGGCGGCCCGGGCCTAAGTACGCC
TGGCGGCCACCCCAAGCCGCCGCATCGAGGCGGCGGGGAGCCCCGCGGGGGCCGCCAGCACCACCCGCCC
TACCACCAGCAGCATCACCAGGGGCCCCCGCCCGGCGGGCCCGGCGGCCGCAGCGAGGAGAAGATCTCGG
ACTCGGAGGGGTTTAAAGCCAATTTGTCTCTCTTGAGGAGGCCTGGAGAGAAAACTTACACACAGCGATG
TCGGTTGTTTGTTGGGAATCTACCTGCTGATATCACGGAGGATGAGTTCAAAAGACTATTTGCTAAATAT
GGAGAACCAGGAGAAGTTTTTATCAACAAAGGCAAAGGATTCGGATTTATTAAGCTTGAATCTAGAGCTT
TGGCTGAAATTGCCAAAGCCGAACTGGATGATACACCCATGAGAGGTAGACAGCTTCGAGTTCGCTTTGC
CACACATGCTGCTGCCCTTTCTGTTCGTAATCTTTCACCTTATGTTTCCAATGAACTGTTGGAAGAAGCC
TTTAGCCAATTTGGTCCTATTGAAAGGGCTGTTGTAATAGTGGATGATCGTGGAAGATCTACAGGGAAAG
GCATTGTTGAATTTGCTTCTAAGCCAGCAGCAAGAAAGGCATTTGAACGATGCAGTGAAGGTGTTTTCTT
ACTGACGACAACTCCTCGTCCAGTCATTGTGGAACCACTTGAACAACTAGATGATGAAGATGGTCTTCCT
GAAAAACTTGCCCAGAAGAATCCAATGTATCAAAAGGAGAGAGAAACCCCTCCTCGTTTTGCCCAGCATG
GCACGTTTGAGTACGAATATTCTCAGCGATGGAAGTCTTTGGATGAAATGGAAAAACAGCAAAGGGAACA
AGTTGAAAAAAACATGAAAGATGCAAAAGACAAATTGGAAAGTGAAATGGAAGATGCCTATCATGAACAT
CAGGCAAATCTTTTGCGCCAAGATCTGATGAGACGACAGGAAGAATTAAGACGCATGGAAGAACTTCACA
ATCAAGAAATGCAGAAACGTAAAGAAATGCAATTGAGGCAAGAGGAGGAACGACGTAGAAGAGAGGAAGA
GATGATGATTCGTCAACGTGAGATGGAAGAACAAATGAGGCGCCAAAGAGAGGAAAGTTACAGCCGAATG
GGCTACATGGATCCACGGGAAAGAGACATGCGAATGGGTGGCGGAGGAGCAATGAACATGGGAGATCCCT
ATGGTTCAGGAGGCCAGAAATTTCCACCTCTAGGAGGTGGTGGTGGCATAGGTTATGAAGCTAATCCTGG
CGTTCCACCAGCAACCATGAGTGGTTCCATGATGGGAAGTGACATGCGTACTGAGCGCTTTGGGCAGGGA
GGTGCGGGGCCTGTGGGTGGACAGGGTCCTAGAGGAATGGGGCCTGGAACTCCAGCAGGATATGGTAGAG
GGAGAGAAGAGTACGAAGGCCCAAACAAAAAACCCCGATTTTAGCCGGGCGGGGCGCGTCTGGAACAATC
AACCTCTGGATTACAAAATTTGTGAAAGATTGACTGGTATTCTTAACTATGTTGCTCCTTTTACGCTATG
TGGATACGCTGCTTTAATGCCTTTGTATCATGCTATTGCTTCCCGTATGGCTTTCATTTTCTCCTCCTTG
TATAAATCCTGGTTGCTGTCTCTTTATGAGGAGTTGTGGCCCGTTGTCAGGCAACGTGGCGTGGTGTGCA
CTGTGTTTGCTGACGCAACCCCCACTGGTTGGGGCATTGCCACCACCTGTCAGCTCCTTTCCGGGACTTT
CGCTTTCCCCCTCCCTATTGCCACGGCGGAACTCATCGCCGCCTGCCTTGCCCGCTGCTGGACAGGGGCT
CGGCTGTTGGGCACTGACAATTCCGTGGTGTTGTCGGGGAAGCTGACGTCCTTTCCATGGCTGCTCGCCT
GTGTTGCCACCTGGATTCTGCGCGGGACGTCCTTCTGCTACGTCCCTTCGGCCCTCAATCCAGCGGACCT
TCCTTCCCGCGGCCTGCTGCCGGCTCTGCGGCCTCTTCCGCGTCTTCGCCTTCGCCCTCAGACGAGTCGG
ATCTCCCTTTGGGCCGCCTCCCCGCCTGGAATTAATTCTGCAGTCGAGACCTAGAAAAACATGGAGCAAT
CACAAGTAGCAATACAGCAGCTACCAATGCTGATTGTGCCTGGCTAGAAGCACAAGAGGAGGAGGAGGTG
GGTTTTCCAGTCACACCTCAGGTACCTTTAAGACCAATGACTTACAAGGCAGCTGTAGATCTTAGCCACT
TTTTAAAAGAAAAGAGGGGACTGGAAGGGCTAATTCACTCCCAACGAAGACAAGATATCCTTGATCTGTG
GATCTACCACACACAAGGCTACTTCCCTGATTAGCAGAACTACACACCAGGGCCAGGGGTCAGATATCCA
CTGACCTTTGGATGGTGCTACAAGCTAGTACCAGTTGAGCCAGATAAGGTAGAAGAGGCCAATAAAGGAG
AGAACACCAGCTTGTTACACCCTGTGAGCCTGCATGGGATGGATGACCCGGAGAGAGAAGTGTTAGAGTG
GAGGTTTGACAGCCGCCTAGCATTTCATCACGTGGCCCGAGAGCTGCATCCGGAGTACTTCAAGAACTGC
TGATATCGAGCTTGCTACAAGGGACTTTCCGCTGGGGACTTTCCAGGGAGGCGTGGCCTGGGCGGGACTG
GGGAGTGGCGAGCCCTCAGATCCTGCATATAAGCAGCTGCTTTTTGCCTGTACTGGGTCTCTCTGGTTAG
ACCAGATCTGAGCCTGGGAGCTCTCTGGCTAACTAGGGAACCCACTGCTTAAGCCTCAATAAAGCTTGCC
TTGAGTGCTTCAAGTAGTGTGTGCCCGTCTGTTGTGTGACTCTGGTAACTAGAGATCCCTCAGACCCTTT
TAGTCAGTGTGGAAAATCTCTAGCAGTAGTAGTTCATGTCATCTTATTATTCAGTATTTATAACTTGCAA
AGAAATGAATATCAGAGAGTGAGAGGCCTTGACATTGCTAGCGTTTACCGTCGACCTCTAGCTAGAGCTT
GGCGTAATCATGGTCATAGCTGTTTCCTGTGTGAAATTGTTATCCGCTCACAATTCCACACAACATACGA
GCCGGAAGCATAAAGTGTAAAGCCTGGGGTGCCTAATGAGTGAGCTAACTCACATTAATTGCGTTGCGCT
CACTGCCCGCTTTCCAGTCGGGAAACCTGTCGTGCCAGCTGCATTAATGAATCGGCCAACGCGCGGGGAG
AGGCGGTTTGCGTATTGGGCGCTCTTCCGCTTCCTCGCTCACTGACTCGCTGCGCTCGGTCGTTCGGCTG
CGGCGAGCGGTATCAGCTCACTCAAAGGCGGTAATACGGTTATCCACAGAATCAGGGGATAACGCAGGAA
AGAACATGTGAGCAAAAGGCCAGCAAAAGGCCAGGAACCGTAAAAAGGCCGCGTTGCTGGCGTTTTTCCA
TAGGCTCCGCCCCCCTGACGAGCATCACAAAAATCGACGCTCAAGTCAGAGGTGGCGAAACCCGACAGGA
CTATAAAGATACCAGGCGTTTCCCCCTGGAAGCTCCCTCGTGCGCTCTCCTGTTCCGACCCTGCCGCTTA
CCGGATACCTGTCCGCCTTTCTCCCTTCGGGAAGCGTGGCGCTTTCTCATAGCTCACGCTGTAGGTATCT
CAGTTCGGTGTAGGTCGTTCGCTCCAAGCTGGGCTGTGTGCACGAACCCCCCGTTCAGCCCGACCGCTGC
GCCTTATCCGGTAACTATCGTCTTGAGTCCAACCCGGTAAGACACGACTTATCGCCACTGGCAGCAGCCA
CTGGTAACAGGATTAGCAGAGCGAGGTATGTAGGCGGTGCTACAGAGTTCTTGAAGTGGTGGCCTAACTA
CGGCTACACTAGAAGAACAGTATTTGGTATCTGCGCTCTGCTGAAGCCAGTTACCTTCGGAAAAAGAGTT
GGTAGCTCTTGATCCGGCAAACAAACCACCGCTGGTAGCGGTGGTTTTTTTGTTTGCAAGCAGCAGATTA
CGCGCAGAAAAAAAGGATCTCAAGAAGATCCTTTGATCTTTTCTACGGGGTCTGACGCTCAGTGGAACGA
AAACTCACGTTAAGGGATTTTGGTCATGAGATTATCAAAAAGGATCTTCACCTAGATCCTTTTAAATTAA
AAATGAAGTTTTAAATCAATCTAAAGTATATATGAGTAAACTTGGTCTGACAGTTACCAATGCTTAATCA
GTGAGGCACCTATCTCAGCGATCTGTCTATTTCGTTCATCCATAGTTGCCTGACTCCCCGTCGTGTAGAT
AACTACGATACGGGAGGGCTTACCATCTGGCCCCAGTGCTGCAATGATACCGCGAGACCCACGCTCACCG
GCTCCAGATTTATCAGCAATAAACCAGCCAGCCGGAAGGGCCGAGCGCAGAAGTGGTCCTGCAACTTTAT
CCGCCTCCATCCAGTCTATTAATTGTTGCCGGGAAGCTAGAGTAAGTAGTTCGCCAGTTAATAGTTTGCG
CAACGTTGTTGCCATTGCTACAGGCATCGTGGTGTCACGCTCGTCGTTTGGTATGGCTTCATTCAGCTCC
GGTTCCCAACGATCAAGGCGAGTTACATGATCCCCCATGTTGTGCAAAAAAGCGGTTAGCTCCTTCGGTC
CTCCGATCGTTGTCAGAAGTAAGTTGGCCGCAGTGTTATCACTCATGGTTATGGCAGCACTGCATAATTC
TCTTACTGTCATGCCATCCGTAAGATGCTTTTCTGTGACTGGTGAGTACTCAACCAAGTCATTCTGAGAA
TAGTGTATGCGGCGACCGAGTTGCTCTTGCCCGGCGTCAATACGGGATAATACCGCGCCACATAGCAGAA
CTTTAAAAGTGCTCATCATTGGAAAACGTTCTTCGGGGCGAAAACTCTCAAGGATCTTACCGCTGTTGAG
ATCCAGTTCGATGTAACCCACTCGTGCACCCAACTGATCTTCAGCATCTTTTACTTTCACCAGCGTTTCT
GGGTGAGCAAAAACAGGAAGGCAAAATGCCGCAAAAAAGGGAATAAGGGCGACACGGAAATGTTGAATAC
TCATACTCTTCCTTTTTCAATATTATTGAAGCATTTATCAGGGTTATTGTCTCATGAGCGGATACATATT
TGAATGTATTTAGAAAAATAAACAAATAGGGGTTCCGCGCACATTTCCCCGAAAAGTGCCACCTGACGTC
GACGGATCGGGAGATCAACTTGTTTATTGCAGCTTATAATGGTTACAAATAAAGCAATAGCATCACAAAT
TTCACAAATAAAGCATTTTTTTCACTGCATTCTAGTTGTGGTTTGTCCAAACTCATCAATGTATCTTATC
ATGTCTGGATCAACTGGATAACTCAAGCTAACCAAAATCATCCCAAACTTCCCACCCCATACCCTATTAC
CACTGCCAATTACCTGTGGTTTCATTTACTCTAAACCTGTGATTCCTCTGAATTATTTTCATTTTAAAGA
AATTGTATTTGTTAAATATGTACTACAAACTTAGTAGTTGGAAGGGCTAATTCACTCCCAAAGAAGACAA
GATATCCTTGATCTGTGGATCTACCACACACAAGGCTACTTCCCTGATTAGCAGAACTACACACCAGGGC
CAGGGGTCAGATATCCACTGACCTTTGGATGGTGCTACAAGCTAGTACCAGTTGAGCCAGATAAGGTAGA
AGAGGCCAATAAAGGAGAGAACACCAGCTTGTTACACCCTGTGAGCCTGCATGGGATGGATGACCCGGAG
AGAGAAGTGTTAGAGTGGAGGTTTGACAGCCGCCTAGCATTTCATCACGTGGCCCGAGAGCTGCATCCGG
AGTACTTCAAGAACTGCTGATATCGAGCTTGCTACAAGGGACTTTCCGCTGGGGACTTTCCAGGGAGGCG
TGGCCTGGGCGGGACTGGGGAGTGGCGAGCCCTCAGATCCTGCATATAAGCAGCTGCTTTTTGCCTGTAC
TGGGTCTCTCTGGTTAGACCAGATCTGAGCCTGGGAGCTCTCTGGCTAACTAGGGAACCCACTGCTTAAG
CCTCAATAAAGCTTGCCTTGAGTGCTTCAAGTAGTGTGTGCCCGTCTGTTGTGTGACTCTGGTAACTAGA
GATCCCTCAGACCCTTTTAGTCAGTGTGGAAAATCTCTAGCA
