[The description below was written by a language model from this plasmid's Addgene catalogue record.]
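Description:
pLV-EF1a-HaloSFPQ is a lentiviral transfer plasmid built on the pLV-eF1a backbone for expressing a HaloTag fusion of human SFPQ (splicing factor proline and glutamine rich, also known as PSF) in mammalian cells. It is propagated in bacteria as a high-copy plasmid under ampicillin selection. The recorded host is a recombination-deficient strain of the kind commonly chosen to keep the repeated long terminal repeat sequences of lentiviral vectors stable. No feature table accompanies the record, so the specific viral elements (LTRs, packaging signal, any post-transcriptional enhancer) and the presence or absence of a mammalian selection marker or reporter are not stated.

The payload is an insert of about 3 kb, a size that appears to include both the tag and the SFPQ coding sequence, placed under the EF1a promoter. This is a strong constitutive cellular promoter that tends to hold up well in primary and differentiated cells where viral promoters may be silenced. The Halo tag is fused to the N terminus of SFPQ. It is a modified dehalogenase that covalently binds synthetic chloroalkane ligands, which allows the fusion protein to be labelled with cell-permeable fluorescent dyes for live imaging or captured on ligand-coupled resin for pull-down. The cloning sites used are recorded as unknown.

Once packaged into lentiviral particles with helper plasmids, the construct allows stable delivery of Halo-SFPQ into dividing and non-dividing cells. The associated work concerns the binding and transport of SFPQ-RNA granules by kinesin motors in axons, which is consistent with using the construct to visualise or isolate tagged SFPQ in neurons.
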