Addgene plasmid #166948: pLV-EF1a-HaloSFPQ
Purpose: Lentiviral plasmid expressing Halo-tagged SFPQ protein from the EF1a promoter
Depositing lab: Rosalind Segal. Depositing organization: Dana-Farber Cancer Institute. Publication: Binding and transport of SFPQ-RNA granules by KIF5A/KLC1 motors promotes axon survival. Fukuda Y, Pazyra-Murphy MF, Silagi ES, Tasdemir-Yilmaz OE, Li Y, Rose L, Yeoh ZC, Vangos NE, Geffken EA, Seo HS, Adelmant G, Bird GH, Walensky LD, Marto JA, Dhe-Paganon S, Segal RA. J Cell Biol. 2021 Jan 4;220(1). pii: 211577. doi: 10.1083/jcb.202005051. PubMed 33284322.
Backbone
  Vector backbone: pLV-eF1a
  Vector type: Lentiviral
Growth in bacteria
  Bacterial resistance: Ampicillin, 100 μg/mL
  Growth temperature: 37°C
  Growth strain: NEB Stable
  Copy number: High Copy
Gene/Insert
  Gene/Insert name: SFPQ
  Species: H. sapiens (human)
  Insert size (bp): 3027
  Entrez Gene: SFPQ (a.k.a. POMP100, PPP1R140, PSF)
  Promoter: eF1a
  Tag / fusion protein: Halo (N terminal on insert)
  Cloning method: Restriction Enzyme; 5′ cloning site Unknown (unknown if destroyed); 3′ cloning site Unknown (unknown if destroyed)
  Sequencing primers: 5′ eF1a Intron: CATGTGACTCCACGGAGTACC
Terms and licenses: Academic/Nonprofit Terms; Industry Terms: Not Available to Industry
How to cite: pLV-EF1a-HaloSFPQ was a gift from Rosalind Segal (Addgene plasmid # 166948 ; http://n2t.net/addgene:166948 ; RRID:Addgene_166948)
